>Addgene plasmid #154982 | pWPI-IRES-Bla-Ak-TMPRSS2 | addgene full sequence | sequence record 307932 | Addgene NGS Result
AGGAATAGAAGAAGAAGGTGGAGAGAGAGACAGAGACAGATCCATTCGATTAGTGAACGGATCTCGACGG
TATCGATCACGAGACTAGCCTCGACCATCGATGTCGACGATAAGCTTTGCAAAGATGGATAAAGTTTTAA
ACAGAGAGGAATCTTTGCAGCTAATGGACCTTCTAGGTCTTGAAAGGAGTGGGAATTGGCTCCGGTGCCC
GTCAGTGGGCAGAGCGCACATCGCCCACAGTCCCCGAGAAGTTGGGGGGAGGGGTCGGCAATTGAACCGG
TGCCTAGAGAAGGTGGCGCGGGGTAAACTGGGAAAGTGATGTCGTGTACTGGCTCCGCCTTTTTCCCGAG
GGTGGGGGAGAACCGTATATAAGTGCAGTAGTCGCCGTGAACGTTCTTTTTCGCAACGGGTTTGCCGCCA
GAACACAGGTAAGTGCCGTGTGTGGTTCCCGCGGGCCTGGCCTCTTTACGGGTTATGGCCCTTGCGTGCC
TTGAATTACTTCCACCTGGCTGCAGTACGTGATTCTTGATCCCGAGCTTCGGGTTGGAAGTGGGTGGGAG
AGTTCGAGGCCTTGCGCTTAAGGAGCCCCTTCGCCTCGTGCTTGAGTTGAGGCCTGGCCTGGGCGCTGGG
GCCGCCGCGTGCGAATCTGGTGGCACCTTCGCGCCTGTCTCGCTGCTTTCGATAAGTCTCTAGCCATTTA
AAATTTTTGATGACCTGCTGCGACGCTTTTTTTCTGGCAAGATAGTCTTGTAAATGCGGGCCAAGATCTG
CACACTGGTATTTCGGTTTTTGGGGCCGCGGGCGGCGACGGGGCCCGTGCGTCCCAGCGCACATGTTCGG
CGAGGCGGGGCCTGCGAGCGCGGCCACCGAGAATCGGACGGGGGTAGTCTCAAGCTGGCCGGCCTGCTCT
GGTGCCTGGCCTCGCGCCGCCGTGTATCGCCCCGCCCTGGGCGGCAAGGCTGGCCCGGTCGGCACCAGTT
GCGTGAGCGGAAAGATGGCCGCTTCCCGGCCCTGCTGCAGGGAGCTCAAAATGGAGGACGCGGCGCTCGG
GAGAGCGGGCGGGTGAGTCACCCACACAAAGGAAAAGGGCCTTTCCGTCCTCAGCCGTCGCTTCATGTGA
CTCCACGGAGTACCGGGCGCCGTCCAGGCACCTCGATTAGTTCTCGAGCTTTTGGAGTACGTCGTCTTTA
GGTTGGGGGGAGGGGTTTTATGCGATGGAGTTTCCCCACACTGAGTGGGTGGAGACTGAAGTTAGGCCAG
CTTGGCACTTGATGTAATTCTCCTTGGAATTTGCCCTTTTTGAGTTTGGATCTTGGTTCATTCTCAAGCC
TCAGACAGTGGTTCAAAGTTTTTTTCTTCCATTTCAGGTGTCGTGAGGAATTTCGACATTTAAATTTAAT
TAATCTCGACGGTATCGGTTAACTTTTAAAAGAAAAGGGGGGATTGGGGGGTACAGTGCAGGGGAAAGAA
TAGTAGACATAATAGCAACAGACATACAAACTAAAGAATTACAAAAACAAATTACAAAAATTCAAAATTT
TATCGATCACGAGACTAGCCTCGAGGTTTAAACCCGGGAGCAGGCACATGGCTTTGAACTCAGGGTCACC
ACCAGCTATTGGACCTTACTATGAAAACCATGGATACCAACCGGAAAACCCCTATCCCGCACAGCCCACT
GTGGTCCCCACTGTCTACGAGGTGCATCCGGCTCAGTACTACCCGTCCCCCGTGCCCCAGTACGCCCCGA
GGGTCCTGACGCAGGCTTCCAACCCCGTCGTCTGCACGCAGCCCAAATCCCCATCCGGGACAGTGTGCAC
CTCAAAGACTAAGAAAGCACTGTGCATCACCTTGACCCTGGGGACCTTCCTCGTGGGAGCTGCGCTGGCC
GCTGGCCTACTCTGGAAGTTCATGGGCAGCAAGTGCTCCAACTCTGGGATAGAGTGCGACTCCTCAGGTA
CCTGCATCAACCCCTCTAACTGGTGTGATGGCGTGTCACACTGCCCCGGCGGGGAGGACGAGAATCGGTG
TGTTCGCCTCTACGGACCAAACTTCATCCTTCAGGTGTACTCATCTCAGAGGAAGTCCTGGCACCCTGTG
TGCCAAGACGACTGGAACGAGAACTACGGGCGGGCGGCCTGCAGGGACATGGGCTATAAGAATAATTTTT
ACTCTAGCCAAGGAATAGTGGATGACAGCGGATCCACCAGCTTTATGAAACTGAACACAAGTGCCGGCAA
TGTCGATATCTATAAAAAACTGTACCACAGTGATGCCTGTTCTTCAAAAGCAGTGGTTTCTTTACGCTGT
ATAGCCTGCGGGGTCAACTTGAACTCAAGCCGCCAGAGCAGGATCGTGGGCGGCGAGAGCGCGCTCCCGG
GGGCCTGGCCCTGGCAGGTCAGCCTGCACGTCCAGAACGTCCACGTGTGCGGAGGCTCCATCATCACCCC
CGAGTGGATCGTGACAGCCGCCCACTGCGTGGAAAAACCTCTTAACAATCCATGGCATTGGACGGCATTT
GCGGGGATTTTGAGACAATCTTTCATGTTCTATGGAGCCGGATACCAAGTAGAAAAAGTGATTTCTCATC
CAAATTATGACTCCAAGACCAAGAACAATGACATTGCGCTGATGAAGCTGCAGAAGCCTCTGACTTTCAA
CGACCTAGTGAAACCAGTGTGTCTGCCCAACCCAGGCATGATGCTGCAGCCAGAACAGCTCTGCTGGATT
TCCGGGTGGGGGGCCACCGAGGAGAAAGGGAAGACCTCAGAAGTGCTGAACGCTGCCAAGGTGCTTCTCA
TTGAGACACAGAGATGCAACAGCAGATATGTCTATGACAACCTGATCACACCAGCCATGATCTGTGCCGG
CTTCCTGCAGGGGAACGTCGATTCTTGCCAGGGTGACAGTGGAGGGCCTCTGGTCACTTCGAAGAACAAT
ATCTGGTGGCTGATAGGGGATACAAGCTGGGGTTCTGGCTGTGCCAAAGCTTACAGACCAGGAGTGTACG
GGAATGTGATGGTATTCACGGACTGGATTTATCGACAAATGAGGGCAGACGGCTAGGGATCCATATGCGG
ACCGTACGTACTAGTGGCCACGGCTGATCATACGGGCTGCAGGAATTCCGCCCCCCCCCCCCTAACGTTA
CTGGCCGAAGCCGCTTGGAATAAGGCCGGTGTGCGTTTGTCTATATGTTATTTTCCACCATATTGCCGTC
TTTTGGCAATGTGAGGGCCCGGAAACCTGGCCCTGTCTTCTTGACGAGCATTCCTAGGGGTCTTTCCCCT
CTCGCCAAAGGAATGCAAGGTCTGTTGAATGTCGTGAAGGAAGCAGTTCCTCTGGAAGCTTCTTGAAGAC
AAACAACGTCTGTAGCGACCCTTTGCAGGCAGCGGAACCCCCCACCTGGCGACAGGTGCCTCTGCGGCCA
AAAGCCACGTGTATAAGATACACCTGCAAAGGCGGCACAACCCCAGTGCCACGTTGTGAGTTGGATAGTT
GTGGAAAGAGTCAAATGGCTCTCCTCAAGCGTATTCAACAAGGGGCTGAAGGATGCCCAGAAGGTACCCC
ATTGTATGGGATCTGATCTGGGGCCTCGGTGCACATGCTTTACATGTGTTTAGTCGAGGTTAAAAAACGT
CTAGGCCCCCCGAACCACGGGGACGTGGTTTTCCTTTGAAAAACACGATGATAATACCATGGCCAAGCCT
TTGTCTCAAGAAGAATCCACCCTCATTGAAAGAGCAACGGCTACAATCAACAGCATCCCCATCTCTGAAG
ACTACAGCGTCGCCAGCGCAGCTCTCTCTAGCGACGGCCGCATCTTCACTGGTGTCAATGTATATCATTT
TACTGGGGGACCTTGTGCAGAACTCGTGGTGCTGGGCACTGCTGCTGCTGCGGCAGCTGGCAACCTGACT
TGTATCGTCGCGATCGGAAATGAGAACAGGGGCATCTTGAGCCCCTGCGGACGGTGCCGACAGGTGCTTC
TCGATCTGCATCCTGGGATCAAAGCCATAGTGAAGGACAGTGATGGACAGCCGACGGCAGTTGGGATTCG
TGAATTGCTGCCCTCTGGTTATGTGTGGGAGGGCTAACTAGCTAGTCGAGCTCAACTTCGAATTCGATAT
CAAGCTTATCGCGATACCGTCGACCTCGAGGGAATTCCGATAATCAACCTCTGGATTACAAAATTTGTGA
AAGATTGACTGGTATTCTTAACTATGTTGCTCCTTTTACGCTATGTGGATACGCTGCTTTAATGCCTTTG
TATCATGCTATTGCTTCCCGTATGGCTTTCATTTTCTCCTCCTTGTATAAATCCTGGTTGCTGTCTCTTT
ATGAGGAGTTGTGGCCCGTTGTCAGGCAACGTGGCGTGGTGTGCACTGTGTTTGCTGACGCAACCCCCAC
TGGTTGGGGCATTGCCACCACCTGTCAGCTCCTTTCCGGGACTTTCGCTTTCCCCCTCCCTATTGCCACG
GCGGAACTCATCGCCGCCTGCCTTGCCCGCTGCTGGACAGGGGCTCGGCTGTTGGGCACTGACAATTCCG
TGGTGTTGTCGGGGAAGCTGACGTCCTTTCCATGGCTGCTCGCCTGTGTTGCCACCTGGATTCTGCGCGG
GACGTCCTTCTGCTACGTCCCTTCGGCCCTCAATCCAGCGGACCTTCCTTCCCGCGGCCTGCTGCCGGCT
CTGCGGCCTCTTCCGCGTCTTCGCCTTCGCCCTCAGACGAGTCGGATCTCCCTTTGGGCCGCCTCCCCGC
ATCGGGAATTCGAGCTCGGTACCTTTAAGACCAATGACTTACAAGGCAGCTGTAGATCTTAGCCACTTTT
TAAAAGAAAAGGGGGGACTGGAAGGGCTAATTCACTCCCAACGAAGACAAGATGGGATCAATTCACCATG
GGAATAACTTCGTATAGCATACATTATACGAAGTTATGCTGCTTTTTGCTTGTACTGGGTCTCTCTGGTT
AGACCAGATCTGAGCCTGGGAGCTCTCTGGCTAACTAGGGAACCCACTGCTTAAGCCTCAATAAAGCTTG
CCTTGAGTGCTTCAAGTAGTGTGTGCCCGTCTGTTGTGTGACTCTGGTAACTAGAGATCCCTCAGACCCT
TTTAGTCAGTGTGGAAAATCTCTAGCAGCATCTAGAATTAATTCCGTGTATTCTATAGTGTCACCTAAAT
CGTATGTGTATGATACATAAGGTTATGTATTAATTGTAGCCGCGTTCTAACGACAATATGTACAAGCCTA
ATTGTGTAGCATCTGGCTTACTGAAGCAGACCCTATCATCTCTCTCGTAAACTGCCGTCAGAGTCGGTTT
GGTTGGACGAACCTTCTGAGTTTCTGGTAACGCCGTCCCGCACCCGGAAATGGTCAGCGAACCAATCAGC
AGGGTCATCGCTAGCCAGATCCTCTACGCCGGACGCATCGTGGCCGGCATCACCGGCGCCACAGGTGCGG
TTGCTGGCGCCTATATCGCCGACATCACCGATGGGGAAGATCGGGCTCGCCACTTCGGGCTCATGAGCGC
TTGTTTCGGCGTGGGTATGGTGGCAGGCCCCGTGGCCGGGGGACTGTTGGGCGCCATCTCCTTGCATGCA
CCATTCCTTGCGGCGGCGGTGCTCAACGGCCTCAACCTACTACTGGGCTGCTTCCTAATGCAGGAGTCGC
ATAAGGGAGAGCGTCGAATGGTGCACTCTCAGTACAATCTGCTCTGATGCCGCATAGTTAAGCCAGCCCC
GACACCCGCCAACACCCGCTGACGCGCCCTGACGGGCTTGTCTGCTCCCGGCATCCGCTTACAGACAAGC
TGTGACCGTCTCCGGGAGCTGCATGTGTCAGAGGTTTTCACCGTCATCACCGAAACGCGCGAGACGAAAG
GGCCTCGTGATACGCCTATTTTTATAGGTTAATGTCATGATAATAATGGTTTCTTAGACGTCAGGTGGCA
CTTTTCGGGGAAATGTGCGCGGAACCCCTATTTGTTTATTTTTCTAAATACATTCAAATATGTATCCGCT
CATGAGACAATAACCCTGATAAATGCTTCAATAATATTGAAAAAGGAAGAGTATGAGTATTCAACATTTC
CGTGTCGCCCTTATTCCCTTTTTTGCGGCATTTTGCCTTCCTGTTTTTGCTCACCCAGAAACGCTGGTGA
AAGTAAAAGATGCTGAAGATCAGTTGGGTGCACGAGTGGGTTACATCGAACTGGATCTCAACAGCGGTAA
GATCCTTGAGAGTTTTCGCCCCGAAGAACGTTTTCCAATGATGAGCACTTTTAAAGTTCTGCTATGTGGC
GCGGTATTATCCCGTATTGACGCCGGGCAAGAGCAACTCGGTCGCCGCATACACTATTCTCAGAATGACT
TGGTTGAGTACTCACCAGTCACAGAAAAGCATCTTACGGATGGCATGACAGTAAGAGAATTATGCAGTGC
TGCCATAACCATGAGTGATAACACTGCGGCCAACTTACTTCTGACAACGATCGGAGGACCGAAGGAGCTA
ACCGCTTTTTTGCACAACATGGGGGATCATGTAACTCGCCTTGATCGTTGGGAACCGGAGCTGAATGAAG
CCATACCAAACGACGAGCGTGACACCACGATGCCTGTAGCAATGGCAACAACGTTGCGCAAACTATTAAC
TGGCGAACTACTTACTCTAGCTTCCCGGCAACAATTAATAGACTGGATGGAGGCGGATAAAGTTGCAGGA
CCACTTCTGCGCTCGGCCCTTCCGGCTGGCTGGTTTATTGCTGATAAATCTGGAGCCGGTGAGCGTGGGT
CTCGCGGTATCATTGCAGCACTGGGGCCAGATGGTAAGCCCTCCCGTATCGTAGTTATCTACACGACGGG
GAGTCAGGCAACTATGGATGAACGAAATAGACAGATCGCTGAGATAGGTGCCTCACTGATTAAGCATTGG
TAACTGTCAGACCAAGTTTACTCATATATACTTTAGATTGATTTAAAACTTCATTTTTAATTTAAAAGGA
TCTAGGTGAAGATCCTTTTTGATAATCTCATGACCAAAATCCCTTAACGTGAGTTTTCGTTCCACTGAGC
GTCAGACCCCGTAGAAAAGATCAAAGGATCTTCTTGAGATCCTTTTTTTCTGCGCGTAATCTGCTGCTTG
CAAACAAAAAAACCACCGCTACCAGCGGTGGTTTGTTTGCCGGATCAAGAGCTACCAACTCTTTTTCCGA
AGGTAACTGGCTTCAGCAGAGCGCAGATACCAAATACTGTTCTTCTAGTGTAGCCGTAGTTAGGCCACCA
CTTCAAGAACTCTGTAGCACCGCCTACATACCTCGCTCTGCTAATCCTGTTACCAGTGGCTGCTGCCAGT
GGCGATAAGTCGTGTCTTACCGGGTTGGACTCAAGACGATAGTTACCGGATAAGGCGCAGCGGTCGGGCT
GAACGGGGGGTTCGTGCACACAGCCCAGCTTGGAGCGAACGACCTACACCGAACTGAGATACCTACAGCG
TGAGCTATGAGAAAGCGCCACGCTTCCCGAAGGGAGAAAGGCGGACAGGTATCCGGTAAGCGGCAGGGTC
GGAACAGGAGAGCGCACGAGGGAGCTTCCAGGGGGAAACGCCTGGTATCTTTATAGTCCTGTCGGGTTTC
GCCACCTCTGACTTGAGCGTCGATTTTTGTGATGCTCGTCAGGGGGGCGGAGCCTATGGAAAAACGCCAG
CAACGCGGCCTTTTTACGGTTCCTGGCCTTTTGCTGGCCTTTTGCTCACATGTTCTTTCCTGCGTTATCC
CCTGATTCTGTGGATAACCGTATTACCGCCTTTGAGTGAGCTGATACCGCTCGCCGCAGCCGAACGACCG
AGCGCAGCGAGTCAGTGAGCGAGGAAGCGGAAGAGCGCCCAATACGCAAACCGCCTCTCCCCGCGCGTTG
GCCGATTCATTAATGCAGCTGTGGAATGTGTGTCAGTTAGGGTGTGGAAAGTCCCCAGGCTCCCCAGCAG
GCAGAAGTATGCAAAGCATGCATCTCAATTAGTCAGCAACCAGGTGTGGAAAGTCCCCAGGCTCCCCAGC
AGGCAGAAGTATGCAAAGCATGCATCTCAATTAGTCAGCAACCATAGTCCCGCCCCTAACTCCGCCCATC
CCGCCCCTAACTCCGCCCAGTTCCGCCCATTCTCCGCCCCATGGCTGACTAATTTTTTTTATTTATGCAG
AGGCCGAGGCCGCCTCGGCCTCTGAGCTATTCCAGAAGTAGTGAGGAGGCTTTTTTGGAGGCCTAGGCTT
TTGCAAAAAGCTTGGACACAAGACAGGCTTGCGAGATATGTTTGAGAATACCACTTTATCCCGCGTCAGG
GAGAGGCAGTGCGTAAAAAGACGCGGACTCATGTGAAATACTGGTTTTTAGTGCGCCAGATCTCTATAAT
CTCGCGCAACCTATTTTCCCCTCGAACACTTTTTAAGCCGTAGATAAACAGGCTGGGACACTTCACATGA
GCGAAAAATACATCGTCACCTGGGACATGTTGCAGATCCATGCACGTAAACTCGCAAGCCGACTGATGCC
TTCTGAACAATGGAAAGGCATTATTGCCGTAAGCCGTGGCGGTCTGTACCGGGTGCGTTACTGGCGCGTG
AACTGGGTATTCGTCATGTCGATACCGTTTGTATTTCCAGCTACGATCACGACAACCAGCGCGAGCTTAA
AGTGCTGAAACGCGCAGAAGGCGATGGCGAAGGCTTCATCGTTATTGATGACCTGGTGGATACCGGTGGT
ACTGCGGTTGCGATTCGTGAAATGTATCCAAAAGCGCACTTTGTCACCATCTTCGCAAAACCGGCTGGTC
GTCCGCTGGTTGATGACTATGTTGTTGATATCCCGCAAGATACCTGGATTGAACAGCCGTGGGATATGGG
CGTCGTATTCGTCCCGCCAATCTCCGGTCGCTAATCTTTTCAACGCCTGGCACTGCCGGGCGTTGTTCTT
TTTAACTTCAGGCGGGTTACAATAGTTTCCAGTAAGTATTCTGGAGGCTGCATCCATGACACAGGCAAAC
CTGAGCGAAACCCTGTTCAAACCCCGCTTTAAACATCCTGAAACCTCGACGCTAGTCCGCCGCTTTAATC
ACGGCGCACAACCGCCTGTGCAGTCGGCCCTTGATGGTAAAACCATCCCTCACTGGTATCGCATGATTAA
CCGTCTGATGTGGATCTGGCGCGGCATTGACCCACGCGAAATCCTCGACGTCCAGGCACGTATTGTGATG
AGCGATGCCGAACGTACCGACGATGATTTATACGATACGGTGATTGGCTACCGTGGCGGCAACTGGATTT
ATGAGTGGGCCCCGGATCTTTGTGAAGGAACCTTACTTCTGTGGTGTGACATAATTGGACAAACTACCTA
CAGAGATTTAAAGCTCTAAGGTAAATATAAAATTTTTAAGTGTATAATGTGTTAAACTACTGATTCTAAT
TGTTTGTGTATTTTAGATTCCAACCTATGGAACTGATGAATGGGAGCAGTGGTGGAATGCCTTTAATGAG
GAAAACCTGTTTTGCTCAGAAGAAATGCCATCTAGTGATGATGAGGCTACTGCTGACTCTCAACATTCTA
CTCCTCCAAAAAAGAAGAGAAAGGTAGAAGACCCCAAGGACTTTCCTTCAGAATTGCTAAGTTTTTTGAG
TCATGCTGTGTTTAGTAATAGAACTCTTGCTTGCTTTGCTATTTACACCACAAAGGAAAAAGCTGCACTG
CTATACAAGAAAATTATGGAAAAATATTCTGTAACCTTTATAAGTAGGCATAACAGTTATAATCATAACA
TACTGTTTTTTCTTACTCCACACAGGCATAGAGTGTCTGCTATTAATAACTATGCTCAAAAATTGTGTAC
CTTTAGCTTTTTAATTTGTAAAGGGGTTAATAAGGAATATTTGATGTATAGTGCCTTGACTAGAGATCAT
AATCAGCCATACCACATTTGTAGAGGTTTTACTTGCTTTAAAAAACCTCCCACACCTCCCCCTGAACCTG
AAACATAAAATGAATGCAATTGTTGTTGTTAACTTGTTTATTGCAGCTTATAATGGTTACAAATAAAGCA
ATAGCATCACAAATTTCACAAATAAAGCATTTTTTTCACTGCATTCTAGTTGTGGTTTGTCCAAACTCAT
CAATGTATCTTATCATGTCTGGATCAACTGGATAACTCAAGCTAACCAAAATCATCCCAAACTTCCCACC
CCATACCCTATTACCACTGCCAATTACCTGTGGTTTCATTTACTCTAAACCTGTGATTCCTCTGAATTAT
TTTCATTTTAAAGAAATTGTATTTGTTAAATATGTACTACAAACTTAGTAGTTGGAAGGGCTAATTCACT
CCCAAAGAAGACAAGATATCCTTGATCTGTGGATCTACCACACACAAGGCTACTTCCCTGATTAGCAGAA
CTACACACCAGGGCCAGGGGTCAGATATCCACTGACCTTTGGATGGTGCTACAAGCTAGTACCAGTTGAG
CCAGATAAGGTAGAAGAGGCCAATAAAGGAGAGAACACCAGCTTGTTACACCCTGTGAGCCTGCATGGGA
TGGATGACCCGGAGAGAGAAGTGTTAGAGTGGAGGTTTGACAGCCGCCTAGCATTTCATCACGTGGCCCG
AGAGCTGCATCCGGAGTACTTCAAGAACTGCTGATATCGAGCTTGCTACAAGGGACTTTCCGCTGGGGAC
TTTCCAGGGAGGCGTGGCCTGGGCGGGACTGGGGAGTGGCGAGCCCTCAGATCCTGCATATAAGCAGCTG
CTTTTTGCCTGTACTGGGTCTCTCTGGTTAGACCAGATCTGAGCCTGGGAGCTCTCTGGCTAACTAGGGA
ACCCACTGCTTAAGCCTCAATAAAGCTTGCCTTGAGTGCTTCAAGTAGTGTGTGCCCGTCTGTTGTGTGA
CTCTGGTAACTAGAGATCCCTCAGACCCTTTTAGTCAGTGTGGAAAATCTCTAGCAGTGGCGCCCGAACA
GGGACTTGAAAGCGAAAGGGAAACCAGAGGAGCTCTCTCGACGCAGGACTCGGCTTGCTGAAGCGCGCAC
GGCAAGAGGCGAGGGGCGGCGACTGGTGAGTACGCCAAAAATTTTGACTAGCGGAGGCTAGAAGGAGAGA
GATGGGTGCGAGAGCGTCAGTATTAAGCGGGGGAGAATTAGATCGCGATGGGAAAAAATTCGGTTAAGGC
CAGGGGGAAAGAAAAAATATAAATTAAAACATATAGTATGGGCAAGCAGGGAGCTAGAACGATTCGCAGT
TAATCCTGGCCTGTTAGAAACATCAGAAGGCTGTAGACAAATACTGGGACAGCTACAACCATCCCTTCAG
ACAGGATCAGAAGAACTTAGATCATTATATAATACAGTAGCAACCCTCTATTGTGTGCATCAAAGGATAG
AGATAAAAGACACCAAGGAAGCTTTAGACAAGATAGAGGAAGAGCAAAACAAAAGTAAGACCACCGCACA
GCAAGCGGCCGCTGATCTTCAGACCTGGAGGAGGAGATATGAGGGACAATTGGAGAAGTGAATTATATAA
ATATAAAGTAGTAAAAATTGAACCATTAGGAGTAGCACCCACCAAGGCAAAGAGAAGAGTGGTGCAGAGA
GAAAAAAGAGCAGTGGGAATAGGAGCTTTGTTCCTTGGGTTCTTGGGAGCAGCAGGAAGCACTATGGGCG
CAGCGTCAATGACGCTGACGGTACAGGCCAGACAATTATTGTCTGGTATAGTGCAGCAGCAGAACAATTT
GCTGAGGGCTATTGAGGCGCAACAGCATCTGTTGCAACTCACAGTCTGGGGCATCAAGCAGCTCCAGGCA
AGAATCCTGGCTGTGGAAAGATACCTAAAGGATCAACAGCTCCTGGGGATTTGGGGTTGCTCTGGAAAAC
TCATTTGCACCACTGCTGTGCCTTGGAATGCTAGTTGGAGTAATAAATCTCTGGAACAGATTTGGAATCA
CACGACCTGGATGGAGTGGGACAGAGAAATTAACAATTACACAAGCTTAATACACTCCTTAATTGAAGAA
TCGCAAAACCAGCAAGAAAAGAATGAACAAGAATTATTGGAATTAGATAAATGGGCAAGTTTGTGGAATT
GGTTTAACATAACAAATTGGCTGTGGTATATAAAATTATTCATAATGATAGTAGGAGGCTTGGTAGGTTT
AAGAATAGTTTTTGCTGTACTTTCTATAGTGAATAGAGTTAGGCAGGGATATTCACCATTATCGTTTCAG
ACCCACCTCCCAACCCCGAGGGGACCCGACAGGCCCGA
Features (pLannotate 1.2.2; 34 found; start..end, strand, type, name):
    125..191     +  CDS            small t antigen (fragment): SV40 (simian virus 40) small t antigen
    198..1376    +  promoter       EF-1α promoter: strong constitutive promoter for human elongation factor EF-1α
   1424..1541    +  misc_feature   cPPT/CTS: central polypurine tract and central termination sequence of HIV-1
   1588..3063    +  CDS            TMPRSS2: TMPS2_HUMAN - Also known as PRSS10. Experimental evidence at protein level: Swiss-Prot protein existence level 1. (Microbial infection) Facilitates human coronaviruses SARS- CoV and SARS-CoV-2 infections via two independent mechanisms, proteolytic cleavage of ACE2 receptor which promotes viral uptake, and cleavage of coronavirus spike glycoproteins which activates the glycoprotein for host cell entry (PubMed:24227843, PubMed:32142651, PubMed:32404436). Proteolytically cleaves and activates the spike glycoproteins of human coronavirus 229E (HCoV-229E) and human coronavirus EMC (HCoV-EMC) and th
   3145..3696    +  misc_feature   IRES: internal ribosome entry site (IRES) of the encephalomyocarditis virus (EMCV)
   3699..4097    +  CDS            BSD: blasticidin S deaminase; Aspergillus terreus BSD; confers resistance to blasticidin
   4120..4162    +  misc_feature   MCS (fragment): pBluescript multiple cloning site
   4172..4760    +  misc_feature   WPRE: woodchuck hepatitis virus posttranscriptional regulatory element
   4779..4883    +  CDS            nef (fragment): NEF_HV1LA - Experimental evidence at protein level: Swiss-Prot protein existence level 1. Extracellular Nef protein targets CD4(+) T-lymphocytes for apoptosis by interacting with CXCR4 surface receptors. From Human immunodeficiency virus type 1 group M subtype B (isolate Lai) (HIV-1).
   4904..4937    +  protein_bind   loxP: Cre-mediated recombination occurs in the 8-bp core sequence (GCATACAT). Cre recombinase
   4957..5137    +  LTR            5' LTR (truncated): truncated 5' long terminal repeat (LTR) from HIV-1
   5162..5180    -  promoter       SP6 promoter: promoter for bacteriophage SP6 RNA polymerase
   5408..5687    +  CDS            TcR (fragment): tetracycline efflux protein; tet; confers resistance to tetracycline
   5688..5736    -  misc_feature   bom (fragment): basis of mobility region from pBR322
   5838..5873    -  CDS            rop (fragment): Rop protein, which maintains plasmids at low copy number; rop
   5968..6072    +  promoter       AmpR promoter: bla
   6073..6933    +  CDS            AmpR: β-lactamase; bla; confers resistance to ampicillin, carbenicillin, and related antibiotics
   7104..7692    +  rep_origin     ori: high-copy-number ColE1/pMB1/pBR322/pUC origin of replication
   7875..7931    +  CDS            lacI (fragment): lac repressor; lacI; The lac repressor binds to the lac operator to inhibit transcription in E. coli. This inhibition can be relieved by adding lactose or isopropyl-β-D-thiogalactopyranoside (IPTG).
   7938..8267    +  promoter       SV40 promoter: SV40 enhancer and early promoter
   8467..8586    +  CDS            gpt (fragment): XGPT_ECOLI - Also known as gpp, gxu. Experimental evidence at protein level: Swiss-Prot protein existence level 1. Purine salvage pathway enzyme that catalyzes the transfer of the ribosyl-5-phosphate group from 5-phospho-alpha-D-ribose 1- diphosphate (PRPP) to the N9 position of the 6-oxopurines guanine and xanthine to form the corresponding ribonucleotides GMP (guanosine 5'- monophosphate) and XMP (xanthosine 5'-monophosphate), with the release of PPi. To a lesser extent, also acts on hypoxanthine (PubMed:9100006, PubMed:3886014). Does not ribophosphorylate adenine (PubMed:3886014). From Esch
   8586..8921    +  CDS            gpt (fragment): XGPT_ECOLI - Also known as gpp, gxu. Experimental evidence at protein level: Swiss-Prot protein existence level 1. Purine salvage pathway enzyme that catalyzes the transfer of the ribosyl-5-phosphate group from 5-phospho-alpha-D-ribose 1- diphosphate (PRPP) to the N9 position of the 6-oxopurines guanine and xanthine to form the corresponding ribonucleotides GMP (guanosine 5'- monophosphate) and XMP (xanthosine 5'-monophosphate), with the release of PPi. To a lesser extent, also acts on hypoxanthine (PubMed:9100006, PubMed:3886014). Does not ribophosphorylate adenine (PubMed:3886014). From Esch
   9016..9321    +  CDS            frsA (fragment): FRSA_ECOLI - Also known as yafA. Experimental evidence at protein level: Swiss-Prot protein existence level 1. Catalyzes the hydrolysis of esters (PubMed:15808744). Displays esterase activity toward pNP-butyrate (PubMed:15808744). May stimulate mixed-acid fermentation by acting as a fermentation/respiration switch that down-regulates respiration and up- regulates fermentation rates (PubMed:15169777). From Escherichia coli (strain K12).
   9325..9399    +  CDS            small t antigen (fragment): SV40 (simian virus 40) small t antigen
   9401..9466    +  intron         small t intron: SV40 (simian virus 40) small t antigen intron
   9596..9616    +  CDS            SV40 NLS: nuclear localization signal of SV40 (simian virus 40) large T antigen
   9935..10018   +  CDS            large T antigen (fragment): large T antigen from SV40 (simian virus 40)
  10041..10175   +  polyA_signal   SV40 poly(A) signal: SV40 polyadenylation signal
  10342..10671   +  CDS            nef (fragment): NEF_HV1BR - Experimental evidence at protein level: Swiss-Prot protein existence level 1. Extracellular Nef protein targets CD4(+) T-lymphocytes for apoptosis by interacting with CXCR4 surface receptors (PubMed:14990729). From Human immunodeficiency virus type 1 group M subtype B (isolate BRU/LAI) (HIV-1).
  10719..10976   +  LTR            5' LTR (truncated): truncated 5' long terminal repeat (LTR) from HIV-1
  11023..11148   +  misc_feature   HIV-1 Ψ: packaging signal of human immunodeficiency virus type 1
  11132..11495   +  CDS            HIV-1 gag (fragment): gag protein from human immunodeficiency virus 1; gag
  11641..11874   +  misc_feature   RRE: The Rev response element (RRE) of HIV-1 allows for Rev-dependent mRNA export from the nucleus to the cytoplasm.
  12251..63      +  CDS            Rev (fragment) (across the origin): human immunodeficiency virus 1 (HIV-1) Rev protein; rev; enhances nuclear export of unspliced and incompletely spliced viral mRNAs
