[The description below was written by a language model from this plasmid's Addgene catalogue record and pLannotate feature annotations shown in this document.]
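Description:
pWPI-IRES-Bla-Ak-TMPRSS2 is an HIV-1-based lentiviral transfer vector, built on the pWPI-IRES-Bla-Ak backbone, for stable expression of human TMPRSS2 in mammalian cells. It is propagated in E. coli through a high-copy ColE1/pUC-type origin with ampicillin selection (AmpR under its own promoter). The roughly 12.3 kb plasmid also carries backbone remnants outside the viral region, including fragments of tetracycline resistance, rop and bom from pBR322, and an SV40 promoter–gpt–SV40 small t intron/poly(A) cassette in which gpt is annotated only as fragments.

The packaged portion runs from an HIV-1 LTR through the Ψ packaging signal with the adjoining gag fragment and the RRE for Rev-dependent nuclear export, then into the expression cassette. There the EF-1α promoter, followed by the cPPT/CTS element that aids nuclear import of the provirus, drives a bicistronic transcript: the TMPRSS2 coding sequence (about 1.5 kb), an EMCV IRES, and the blasticidin S deaminase gene. Transduced cells can therefore be selected with blasticidin, with resistance coupled to expression of the protease from the same mRNA. A WPRE downstream enhances transcript stability and expression. The 3′ LTR is annotated as truncated and is preceded by a loxP site; in this type of design, a loxP in the 3′ LTR is copied to both ends on reverse transcription, in principle allowing Cre-mediated excision of the provirus.

No epitope tag or fluorescent reporter is annotated. Since TMPRSS2 is a cell-surface serine protease that primes coronavirus spike glycoproteins, including that of SARS-CoV-2, the vector is suited to generating TMPRSS2-expressing cell lines for viral entry and infection studies, although the record states only that it expresses human TMPRSS2.
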