Addgene plasmid #154982: pWPI-IRES-Bla-Ak-TMPRSS2
Purpose: Lentiviral vector expressing Human TMPRSS2
Depositing lab: Sonja Best. Depositing organization: National Institute of Allergy and Infectious Diseases (NIAID).
Backbone
  Vector backbone: pWPI-IRES-Bla-Ak
  Vector type: Lentiviral
Growth in bacteria
  Bacterial resistance: Ampicillin, 100 μg/mL
  Growth temperature: 37°C
  Growth strain: NEB Stable
  Copy number: High Copy
Gene/Insert
  Gene/Insert name: TMPRSS2
  Species: H. sapiens (human)
  Insert size (bp): 1479
  Entrez Gene: TMPRSS2 (a.k.a. PRSS10)
  Cloning method: Gibson Cloning
Terms and licenses: Academic/Nonprofit Terms; Industry Terms: Not Available to Industry
How to cite: pWPI-IRES-Bla-Ak-TMPRSS2 was a gift from Sonja Best (Addgene plasmid # 154982 ; http://n2t.net/addgene:154982 ; RRID:Addgene_154982)
